>Addgene plasmid #147123 | pAc5.1B-EGFP-CeAIN1_351-641_O | depositor full sequence | sequence record 289570 | Full Sequence
CTTCAAGGAATTAATTCTATATTCTAAAAACACAAATGATACTTCTAAAAAAAATCATGAATGGCATCAA
CTCTGAATCAAATCTTTGCAGATGCACCTACTTCTCATTTCCACTGTCACATCATTTTTCCAGATCTCGC
TGCCTGTTATGTGGCCCACAAACCAAGACACGTTTTATGGCCATTAAAGCTGGCTGATCGTCGCCAAACA
CCAAATACATATCAATATGTACATTCGAGAAAGAAGCGATCAAAGAAGCGTCTTCGGGCGAGTAGGAGAA
TGCGGAGGAGAAGGAGAACGAGCTGATCTAGTATCTCTCCACAATCCAATGCCAACTGACCAACTGGCCA
TATTCGGAGCAATTTGAAGCCAATTTCCATCGCCTGGCGATCGCTCCATTCTTGGCTATATGTTTTTCAC
CGTTCCCGGGGCCATTTTCAAAGACTCGTCGGTAAGATAAGATTGTGTCACTCGCTGTCTCTCTTCATTT
GTCGAAGAATGCTGAGGAATTTCGCGATGACGTCGGCGAGTATTTTGAAGAATGAGAATAATTTGTATTT
ATACGAAAATCAGTTAGTGGAATTTTCTACAAAAACATGTTATCTATAGATAATTTTGTTGCAAAATATG
TTGACTATGACAAAGATTGTATGTATATACCTTTAATGTATTCTCATTTTCTTATGTATTTATAATGGCA
ATGATGATACTGATGATATTTTAAGATGATGCCAGACCACAGGCTGATTTCTGCGTCTTTTGCCGAACGC
AGTGCATGTGCGGTTGTTGTTTTTTGGAATAGTTTCAATTTTCGGACTGTCCGCTTTGATTTCAGTTTCT
TGGCTTATTCAAAAAGCAAAGTAAAGCCAAAAAAGCGAGATGGCAATACCAAATGCGGCAAAACGGTAGT
GGAAGGAAAGGGGTGCGGGGCAGCGGAAGGAAGGGTGGGGCGGGGCGTGGCGGGGTCTGTGGCTGGGCGC
GACGTCACCGACGTTGGAGCCACTCCTTTGACCATGTGTGCGTGTGTGTATTATTCGTGTCTCGCCACTC
GCCGGTTGTTTTTTTCTTTTTATCTCGCTCTCTCTAGCGCCATCTCGTACGCATGCTCAACGCACCGCAT
GTTGCCGTGTCCTTTATGCGTCATTTTGGCTCGAAATAGGCAATTATTTAAACAAAGATTAGTCAACGAA
AACGCTAAAATAAATAAGTCTACAATATGGTTACTTATTGCCATGTGTGTGCAGCCAACGATAGCAACAA
AAGCAACAACACAGTGGCTTTCCCTCTTTCACTTTTTGTTTGCAAGCGCGTGCGAGCAAGACGGCACGAC
CGGCAAACGCAATTACGCTGACAAAGAGCAGACGAAGTTTTGGCCGAAAAACATCAAGGCGCCTGATACG
AATGCATTTGCAATAACAATTGCGATATTTAATATTGTTTATGAAGCTGTTTGACTTCAAAACACACAAA
AAAAAAAATAAAACAAATTATTTGAAAGAGAATTAGGAATCGGACAGCTTATCGTTACGGGCTAACAGCA
CACCGAGACGAAATAGCTTACCTGACGTCACAGCCTCTGGAAGAACTGCCGCCAAGCAGAGAGAGAGAGA
AAAAGAGGGAGAGCAGCTTAGACCGCATGTGCTTGTGTGTGAGGCGTCTCTCTCTTCGTCTCCTGTTTGC
GCAAACGCATAGACTGCACTGAGAAAATCGATTACCTATTTTTTATGAATGAATATTTGCACTATTACTA
TTCAAAACTATTAAGATAGCAATCACATTCAATAGCCAAATACTATACCACCTGAGCGATGCAACGAAAT
GATCAATTTGAGCAAAAATGCTGCATATTTAGGACGGCATCATTATAGAAATGCTTCTTGCTGTGTACTT
TTCTCTCGTCTGGCAGCTGTTTCGCCGTTATTGTTAAAACCGGCTTAAGTTAGGTGTGTTTTCTACGACT
AGTGATGCCCCTACTAGAAGATGTGTGTTGCACAAATGTCCCTGAATAACCAATTTGAAGTGCAGATAGC
AGTAAACGTAAGCTAATATGAATATTATTTAACTGTAATGTTTTAATATCGCTGGACATTACTAATAAAC
CCACTATAAACACATGTACATATGTATGTTTTGGCATACAATGAGTAGTTGGGGAAAAAATGTGTAAAAG
CACCGTGACCATCACAGCATAAAGATAACCAGCTGAAGTATCGAATATGAGTAACCCCCAAATTGAATCA
CATGCCGCAACTGATAGGACCCATGGAAGTACACTCTTCATGGCGATATACAAGACACACACAAGCACGA
ACACCCAGTTGCGGAGGAAATTCTCCGTAAATGAAAACCCAATCGGCGAACAATTCATACCCATATATGG
TAAAAGTTTTGAACGCGACTTGAGAGCGGAGAGCATTGCGGCTGATAAGGTTTTAGCGCTAAGCGGGCTT
TATAAAACGGGCTGCGGGACCAGTTTTCATATCACTACCGTTTGAGTTCTTGTGCTGTGTGGATACTCCT
CCCGACACAAAGCCGCTCCATCAGCCAGCAGTCGTCTAATCCAGAGACCCCGGATCGGGGTACCAACATG
GTGAGCAAGGGCGAGGAGCTGTTCACCGGGGTGGTGCCCATCCTGGTCGAGCTGGACGGCGACGTAAACG
GCCACAAGTTCAGCGTGTCCGGCGAGGGCGAGGGCGATGCCACCTACGGCAAGCTGACCCTGAAGTTCAT
CTGCACCACCGGCAAGCTGCCCGTGCCCTGGCCCACCCTCGTGACCACCCTGACCTACGGCGTGCAGTGC
TTCAGCCGCTACCCCGACCACATGAAGCAGCACGACTTCTTCAAGTCCGCCATGCCCGAAGGCTACGTCC
AGGAGCGCACCATCTTCTTCAAGGACGACGGCAACTACAAGACCCGCGCCGAGGTGAAGTTCGAGGGCGA
CACCCTGGTGAACCGCATCGAGCTGAAGGGCATCGACTTCAAGGAGGACGGCAACATCCTGGGGCACAAG
CTGGAGTACAACTACAACAGCCACAACGTCTATATCATGGCCGACAAGCAGAAGAACGGCATCAAGGTGA
ACTTCAAGATCCGCCACAACATCGAGGACGGCAGCGTGCAGCTCGCCGACCACTACCAGCAGAACACCCC
CATCGGCGACGGCCCCGTGCTGCTGCCCGACAACCACTACCTGAGCACCCAGTCCGCCCTGAGCAAAGAC
CCCAACGAGAAGCGCGATCACATGGTCCTGCTGGAGTTCGTGACCGCCGCCGGGATCACTCTCGGCATGG
ACGAGCTGTACAAGCCAAGCTTGAATTCAGCTGATGATCTCACACTGACTGTTTGGCATGATCCAAACGG
AGAACTCAAGAAATGGCAGAGAGATACTGGAGTGTCCTATTGGGGAGACCCGGAGAAGCAAACTGACCGT
ACCATTAGCTTGTGGATTGTTGGCGAAGGTGCCGATGAGGATTTGGAAACTGCATTGAACCGATGTCCAG
TACCACAGAAAAAGGGAGAGGACAATCAACGTTTCCCATTCCCAGTACCAGCGAAACGGCCAATTGTTGT
GACCGGATGGGGAGAGCTTCCAGAAAATGATCCAAACAATCCGTCCAAGAGCGAGTCGACGATATTCGAC
GAGAACAACAGATGGAACGACTTGACAACTGAGCAAAATCCATGGTATCTTCCGAATCAGCACACTTCAA
CATTCTCCAGTGACAACACCACTGGATCGTGGGTGCAGGGAGGAACAATTCCACTCAATGAGCCCGGAAC
CAATCAACACGTGGCTGTGGCGGAGATGCTGAAGAACGCTGTCGACAAGGGATACCTGGACCAGAGCGTG
ACGATGATGGCCAACTTACCGCCAATGGTGCTGCAGTATGTCAATATGCTGCTCGTCAAAATTCCAGCGT
TGGATAGTGTGGAGAATGAGCTGAAGCAGATAATTGAGAGTTCTCTGCCAGAAGATGTGAAAGAGGTTGA
TCCACAGAATCAACAAAAGTACATGAATGATAGTCAAAAGCTTGAACACAATCGTCTCATCATCGAAGTG
ACGACAGCAAAGATTGAAGTTCAAGAATACTCGAAAAAAGTGAACCGTGCGCTGATGGACGCTGGAATTG
TGCAACCGCAGGAGCAACGTGCGCCAGCCTCAACGGAGGACTATCACTACTCGTTCTTAGAATAGCTCGA
GTCTAGAGGGCCCGCGGTTCGAAGGTAAGCCTATCCCTAACCCTCTCCTCGGTCTCGATTCTACGCGTAC
CGGTCATCATCACCATCACCATTGAGTTTAAACCCGCTGATCAGCCTCGACTGTGCCTTCTAAGGCCTGA
GCTCGCTGATCAGCCTCGATCGAGGATCCAGACATGATAAGATACATTGATGAGTTTGGACAAACCACAA
CTAGAATGCAGTGAAAAAAATGCTTTATTTGTGAAATTTGTGATGCTATTGCTTTATTTGTAACCATTAT
AAGCTGCAATAAACAAGTTAACAACAACAATTGCATTCATTTTATGTTTCAGGTTCAGGGGGAGGTGTGG
GAGGTTTTTTAAAGCAAGTAAAACCTCTACAAATGTGGTATGGCTGATTATGATCAGTCGACCGATGCCC
TTGAGAGCCTTCAACCCAGTCAGCTCCTTCCGGTGGGCGCGGGGCATGACTATCGTCGCCGCACTTATGA
CTGTCTTCTTTATCATGCAACTCGTAGGACAGGTGCCGGCAGCGCTCTGGGTCATTTTCGGCGAGGACCG
CTTTCGCTGGAGCGCGACGATGATCGGCCTGTCGCTTGCGGTATTCGGAATCTTGCACGCCCTCGCTCAA
GCCTTCGTCACTGGTCCCGCCACCAAACGTTTCGGCGAGAAGCAGGCCATTATCGCCGGCATGGCGGCCG
ACGCGCTGGGCTACGTCTTGCTGGCGTTCGCGACGCGAGGCTGGATGGCCTTCCCCATTATGATTCTTCT
CGCTTCCGGCGGCATCGGGATGCCCGCGTTGCAGGCCATGCTGTCCAGGCAGGTAGATGACGACCATCAG
GGACAGCTTCAAGGATCGCTCGCGGCTCTTACCAGCCAGCAAAAGGCCAGGAACCGTAAAAAGGCCGCGT
TGCTGGCGTTTTTCCATAGGCTCCGCCCCCCTGACGAGCATCACAAAAATCGACGCTCAAGTCAGAGGTG
GCGAAACCCGACAGGACTATAAAGATACCAGGCGTTTCCCCCTGGAAGCTCCCTCGTGCGCTCTCCTGTT
CCGACCCTGCCGCTTACCGGATACCTGTCCGCCTTTCTCCCTTCGGGAAGCGTGGCGCTTTCTCAATGCT
CACGCTGTAGGTATCTCAGTTCGGTGTAGGTCGTTCGCTCCAAGCTGGGCTGTGTGCACGAACCCCCCGT
TCAGCCCGACCGCTGCGCCTTATCCGGTAACTATCGTCTTGAGTCCAACCCGGTAAGACACGACTTATCG
CCACTGGCAGCAGCCACTGGTAACAGGATTAGCAGAGCGAGGTATGTAGGCGGTGCTACAGAGTTCTTGA
AGTGGTGGCCTAACTACGGCTACACTAGAAGGACAGTATTTGGTATCTGCGCTCTGCTGAAGCCAGTTAC
CTTCGGAAAAAGAGTTGGTAGCTCTTGATCCGGCAAACAAACCACCGCTGGTAGCGGTGGTTTTTTTGTT
TGCAAGCAGCAGATTACGCGCAGAAAAAAAGGATCTCAAGAAGATCCTTTGATCTTTTCTACGGGGTCTG
ACGCTCAGTGGAACGAAAACTCACGTTAAGGGATTTTGGTCATGAGATTATCAAAAAGGATCTTCACCTA
GATCCTTTTAAATTAAAAATGAAGTTTTAAATCAATCTAAAGTATATATGAGTAAACTTGGTCTGACAGT
TACCAATGCTTAATCAGTGAGGCACCTATCTCAGCGATCTGTCTATTTCGTTCATCCATAGTTGCCTGAC
TCCCCGTCGTGTAGATAACTACGATACGGGAGGGCTTACCATCTGGCCCCAGTGCTGCAATGATACCGCG
AGACCCACGCTCACCGGCTCCAGATTTATCAGCAATAAACCAGCCAGCCGGAAGGGCCGAGCGCAGAAGT
GGTCCTGCAACTTTATCCGCCTCCATCCAGTCTATTAATTGTTGCCGGGAAGCTAGAGTAAGTAGTTCGC
CAGTTAATAGTTTGCGCAACGTTGTTGCCATTGCTGCAGGCATCGTGGTGTCACGCTCGTCGTTTGGTAT
GGCTTCATTCAGCTCCGGTTCCCAACGATCAAGGCGAGTTACATGATCCCCCATGTTGTGCAAAAAAGCG
GTTAGCTCCTTCGGTCCTCCGATCGTTGTCAGAAGTAAGTTGGCCGCAGTGTTATCACTCATGGTTATGG
CAGCACTGCATAATTCTCTTACTGTCATGCCATCCGTAAGATGCTTTTCTGTGACTGGTGAGTACTCAAC
CAAGTCATTCTGAGAATAGTGTATGCGGCGACCGAGTTGCTCTTGCCCGGCGTCAACACGGGATAATACC
GCGCCACATAGCAGAACTTTAAAAGTGCTCATCATTGGAAAACGTTCTTCGGGGCGAAAACTCTCAAGGA
TCTTACCGCTGTTGAGATCCAGTTCGATGTAACCCACTCGTGCACCCAACTGATCTTCAGCATCTTTTAC
TTTCACCAGCGTTTCTGGGTGAGCAAAAACAGGAAGGCAAAATGCCGCAAAAAAGGGAATAAGGGCGACA
CGGAAATGTTGAATACTCATACTCTTCCTTTTTCAATATTATTGAAGCATTTATCAGGGTTATTGTCTCA
TGAGCGGATACATATTTGAATGTATTTAGAAAAATAAACAAATAGGGGTTCCGCGCACATTTCCCCGAAA
AGTGCCACCTGACGTCTAAGAAACCATTATTATCATGACATTAACCTATAAAAATAGGCGTATCACGAGG
CCCTTTCGT
Features (pLannotate 1.2.2; 9 found; start..end, strand, type, name):
     56..2568    +  promoter       Ac5 promoter: Drosophila melanogaster actin 5C promoter
   2588..3304    +  CDS            EGFP: EGFP is a basic (constitutively fluorescent) green fluorescent protein published in 1996, derived from Aequorea victoria. It is reported to be a rapidly-maturing weak dimer with moderate acid sensitivity.
   4224..4265    +  CDS            V5 tag: epitope tag from simian virus 5
   4365..4499    -  polyA_signal   SV40 poly(A) signal: SV40 polyadenylation signal
   4522..4606    -  CDS            large T antigen (fragment): large T antigen from SV40 (simian virus 40)
   4607..5077    +  CDS            TcR (fragment): tetracycline efflux protein; tet; confers resistance to tetracycline
   5121..5709    -  rep_origin     ori: high-copy-number ColE1/pMB1/pBR322/pUC origin of replication
   5880..6740    -  CDS            AmpR: β-lactamase; bla; confers resistance to ampicillin, carbenicillin, and related antibiotics
   6741..6845    -  promoter       AmpR promoter: bla
