[The description below was written by a language model from this plasmid's Addgene catalogue record and pLannotate feature annotations shown in this document.]
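Description:
pAc5.1B-EGFP-CeAIN1_351-641_O is a 6.9 kb insect-cell expression plasmid that produces a fragment of the Caenorhabditis elegans GW182-family protein AIN-1 (residues 351–641) fused to EGFP. The catalogue lists the backbone as unknown, but the name and the annotated parts are consistent with a pAc5.1-type vector. Transcription is driven by the Drosophila melanogaster actin 5C (Ac5) promoter, a strong constitutive promoter commonly used in Drosophila cultured cells. It is followed directly by the EGFP coding sequence. The roughly 900 nt unannotated stretch between EGFP and the V5 epitope tag matches the expected position and size of the AIN-1 fragment, which would place EGFP at the N-terminus of the fusion. Whether the downstream V5 tag is translated in frame with the insert or cut off by a stop codon cannot be determined from the feature table. An SV40 polyadenylation signal sits downstream of the cassette, although it is annotated on the opposite strand. Short remnants of SV40 large T antigen and a tetracycline resistance gene fragment are non-functional vector carry-over.

In bacteria the plasmid is maintained through a ColE1/pUC-type origin and selected with ampicillin via the β-lactamase gene and its own promoter. The record lists it as low copy even though this origin type is usually described as high copy. No selectable marker for insect cells is annotated, which suggests transient transfection.

The associated study examined how AIN-1 interacts with PAB-1 and with subunits of the PAN2-PAN3 and CCR4-NOT deadenylase complexes, so a GFP-tagged truncation like this one is suited to mapping interaction regions or following localisation. The depositor notes that the ORF was taken from a reference transcript and that the supplied sequence may be theoretical.
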