Addgene plasmid #147123: pAc5.1B-EGFP-CeAIN1_351-641_O
Purpose: Insect Expression of CeAIN1_351-641
Depositing lab: Elisa Izaurralde. Depositing organization: Max Planck Institute for Developmental Biology. Publication: The Caenorhabditis elegans GW182 protein AIN-1 interacts with PAB-1 and subunits of the PAN2-PAN3 and CCR4-NOT deadenylase complexes. Kuzuoglu-Ozturk D, Huntzinger E, Schmidt S, Izaurralde E. Nucleic Acids Res. 2012 Jul;40(12):5651-65. doi: 10.1093/nar/gks218. Epub 2012 Mar 7. PubMed 22402495.
Backbone
  Vector backbone: Unknown
  Vector type: Insect Expression
Growth in bacteria
  Bacterial resistance: Ampicillin, 100 μg/mL
  Growth temperature: 37°C
  Growth strain: DH5alpha
  Copy number: Low Copy
Gene/Insert
  Gene/Insert name: CeAIN1_351-641
  Species: C. elegans (nematode)
  Entrez Gene: ain-1
  Cloning method: Unknown
Terms and licenses: Academic/Nonprofit Terms; Industry Terms: Not Available to Industry
Depositor comments: ORF extracted from NCBI:NM_078286.4 Plasmids from this collection were made available to the research community and donated after the lab closed. Please note that the sequence provided by the depositing laboratory may be theoretical/predicted or based on Sanger sequencing results. There may be discrepancies between sequencing results obtained by Addgene and the depositor sequence. If an Addgene verified sequence is not available, please contact before placing your order to request that our lab fully sequence the plasmid.
How to cite: pAc5.1B-EGFP-CeAIN1_351-641_O was a gift from Elisa Izaurralde (Addgene plasmid # 147123 ; http://n2t.net/addgene:147123 ; RRID:Addgene_147123)
